Addgene plasmid #40952: pCMV-myc-EPLIN alpha
Depositing lab: Elizabeth Luna.
Backbone
  Vector backbone: pCMV-myc
  Vector type: Mammalian Expression
Growth in bacteria
  Bacterial resistance: Ampicillin, 100 μg/mL
  Growth temperature: 37°C
  Growth strain: JM109
  Copy number: Unknown
Gene/Insert
  Gene/Insert name: EPLIN alpha
  Species: H. sapiens (human)
  Insert size (bp): 1800
  Entrez Gene: LIMA1 (a.k.a. EPLIN, LDLCQ8, SREBP3)
  Tag / fusion protein: myc (N terminal on backbone)
  Cloning method: Restriction Enzyme; 5′ cloning site BamHI (not destroyed); 3′ cloning site SalI/XhoI (destroyed during cloning)
  Sequencing primers: 5′ unknown; 3′ unknown
Resource information
  A portion of this plasmid was derived from a plasmid made by: Raymond S. Maul
Terms and licenses: Academic/Nonprofit Terms; Industry Terms: Not Available to Industry
How to cite: pCMV-myc-EPLIN alpha was a gift from Elizabeth Luna (Addgene plasmid # 40952)
