[The description below was written by a language model from this plasmid's Addgene catalogue record.]
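Description:
pCMV-myc-EPLIN alpha is a mammalian expression plasmid built on the pCMV-myc backbone and carrying the human EPLIN alpha coding sequence, the product of the LIMA1 gene (also known as EPLIN, for epithelial protein lost in neoplasm). The insert is recorded as about 1.8 kb and was placed in the vector by restriction cloning, with a BamHI site retained at the 5′ junction and a SalI/XhoI compatible-end ligation at the 3′ junction that destroyed both sites. The backbone supplies an N-terminal myc epitope tag, so the protein is expressed as a myc-EPLIN alpha fusion that can be detected or immunoprecipitated with anti-myc antibodies. As the vector name indicates, transcription in mammalian cells is expected to be driven by a CMV immediate-early promoter, a strong constitutive element commonly used for transient transfection. However, the record has no feature table, so the promoter, polyadenylation signal and origin of replication are not itemised.

The plasmid is propagated in E. coli under ampicillin selection; its copy number is listed as unknown, and no mammalian selection marker is recorded. LIMA1 encodes a LIM-domain, actin-binding cytoskeletal protein, and alpha is the shorter of its two isoforms. The record does not state a specific purpose, but a construct like this is suited to overexpressing tagged EPLIN alpha in cultured mammalian cells for localisation, interaction or functional studies of the actin cytoskeleton. The record notes that part of the plasmid was derived from a construct made in another laboratory.
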