>Addgene plasmid #40952 | pCMV-myc-EPLIN alpha | addgene partial sequence | sequence record 56151 | CMV-F 5'-CGCAAATGGGCGGTAGGCGTG-3'
TAGCAGAGCTCGTTTAGTGAACCGTCAGATCGCCTGGAGACGCCATCCACGCTGTTTTGACCTCCATAGA
AGACACCGGGACCGATCCAGCCTCCGGTCGACCGATCCTGAGAACTTCAGGGTGAGTTTGGGGACCCTTG
ATTGTTCTTTCTTTTTCGCTATTGTAAAATTCATGTTATATGGAGGGGGCAAAGTTTTCAGGGTGTTGTT
TAGAATGGGAAGATGTCCCTTGTATCACCATGGACCCTCATGATAATTTTGTTTCTTTCACTTTCTACTC
TGTTGACAACCATTGTCTCCTCTTATTTTCTTTTCATTTTCTGTAACTTTTTCGTTAAACTTTAGCTTGC
ATTTGTAACGAATTTTTAAATTCACTTTTGTTTATTTGTCAGATTGTAAGTACTTTCTCTAATCACTTTT
TTTTCAAGGCAATCAGGGTATATTATATTGTACTTCAGCACAGTTTTAGAGAACAATTGTTATAATTAAA
TGATAAGGTAGAATATTTCTGCATATAAATTCTGGCTGGCGTGGAAATATTCTTATTGGTAGAAACAACT
ACACCCTGGTCATCATCCTGCCTTTCTCTTTATGGTTACAATGATATACACTGTTTGAGATGAGGATAAA
ATACTCTGAGTCCAAACCGGGCCCCTCTGCTAACCATGTTCATGCCTTCTTCTCTTTCCTACAGCTCCTG
GGCAACGTGCTGGTTGTTGTGCTGTCTCATCATTTTGGCAAAGAATTCCTCGACGGATCTGGGATGGAGC
AGAAGCTGATCTCCGAGGAGGACCTGGGATCCAAAATGGAAAATTGTCTAGGAGAATCCAGGCATGAAGT
AGAAAAATCAGAAATCAGTGAAAACACAGATGCTTCGGGCAAAATAGAGAAATATAATGTTCCGCTGAAC
AGGCTTAAGATGATGTTTGAGAAAGGTGAAC
