>Addgene plasmid #40952 | pCMV-myc-EPLIN alpha | addgene partial sequence | sequence record 56895 | M13_pUC_rev
GATTACGAATTGCGGCCGATCCGTCGAGGGATCTCCATAAGAGAAGAGGGACAGCTATGACTGGGAGTTA
GTCAGGAGAGGAGGAAAAATCTGGCTAGTAAAACATGTAAGGAAAATTTTAGGGATGTTAAAGAAAAAAA
TAACACAAAACAAAATATAAAAAAAATCTAACCTCAAGTCAAGGCTTTTCTATGGAATAAGGAATGGACA
GCAGGGGGCTGTTTCATATACTGATGACCTCTTTATAGCCAACCTTTGTTCATGGCAGCCAGCATATGGG
CATATGTTGCCAAACTCTAAACCAAATACTCATTCTGATGTTTTAAATGATTTGCCCTCCCATATGTCCT
TCCGAGTGAGAGACACAAAAAATTCCAACACACTATTGCAATGAAAATAAATTTCCTTTATTAGCCAGAA
GTCAGATGCTCAAGGGGCTTCATGATGTCCCCATAATTTTTGGCAGAGGGAAAAAGATCTCAGTGGTATT
TGTGAGCCAGGGCATTGGCCACACCAGCCACCACCTTCTGATAGGCAGCCTGCACCTGAGGAGTGAATTC
CTCGACGGATCTTCAGGGTACCATGCATGATATCGCGGCCGCCTCGACTCACTCTTCATCCTCATCCTCA
TCATAATACCGATTTCTCTTTATCTGTTCTTCCACAGAGAGCTCTTTGACCACTTCTCCCTCCCAGAGTT
CCACATCCTGGGATTTCTGATTCTGAGTAGTGAATTCTTCAGCAAAGGTGTTGTCTACAAAACTCGACCA
ATTCAGAGACTTGGGTTCTTGTGGAGATTGTTGTTTGAGGAAGCTGTTATCATCTTCATCGGAGTCTGCA
CCATTTTCTACAAGATTCTCATTCTCCATCTCCAAACTATGACCTTCCTTACTTCTCTTCCCTGTCTCTC
CTTTAGATTCTTTGTTTTGCCAGGTTGTTTTTCCCACATTCCCATTCTTCT
